>Addgene plasmid #63227 | pFusX1-9 | depositor partial sequence | sequence record 104972 | pFusX1_AGA
AGTCTTAAGCGTCTCCCCCTGAACCTGACCCCGGACCAAGTGGTGGCTATCGCCAGCAACATTGGCGGCA
AGCAAGCGCTCGAAACGGTGCAGCGGCTGTTGCCGGTGCTGTGCCAGGACCATGGCCTGACCCCGGACCA
AGTGGTGGCTATCGCCAGCAACAATGGCGGCAAGCAAGCGCTCGAAACGGTGCAGCGGCTGTTGCCGGTG
CTGTGCCAGGACCATGGCCTGACCCCGGACCAAGTGGTGGCTATCGCCAGCAACATTGGCGGCAAGCAAG
CGCTCGAAACGGTGCAGCGGCTGTTGCCGGTGCTGTGCCAGGACCATGGCCTGACGAGACGTC
