>Addgene plasmid #63227 | pFusX1-9 | depositor partial sequence | sequence record 104973 | FusX1
CGTCTCCCCCTGACCCCGGACCAAGTGGTGGCTATCGAGACCGGCGCCGCTACGGGCGCGTCCCATTCGC
CATTCAGGCTGCGCAACTGTTGGGAAGGGCGATCGGTGCGGGCTCTTCGCTATTACGCCAGCTGGCGAAA
GGGGGATGTGCTGCAAGGCGATTAAGTTGGGAACGCCAGGGTTTTCCCAGTCACGACGTTGTAAAACGAC
GGCCAGTGAGCGCGCGTAATCGACTCACTATAGGGCGAATTGGGTACCGGGCCCCCCCTCGAGGTCCTCC
AGCTTTTGTTCCCTTTAGTGAGGGTTAATTGCGCGCTTGGCGTAATCATGGTCATAGCTGTTTCCTGTGT
GAAATTGTTATCCGCTCACAATTCCACACAACATACGAGCCGGAAGCATAAAGTGTAAAGCCTGGGGTGC
CTAATGAGTGAGCTAACTCACATTAATTGCGTTGCGCTCACTGCCCGCTTTCCACCGGTGGTCTCTGGCG
GCAAGCAAGCGCTCGAAACGGTGCAGCGGCTGTTGCCGGTGCTGTGCCAGGACCATGGCCTGACGAGACG
TCTAGACCAGCCAGGACAGAAATGCCTCGACTTCGCTGCTACCCAAGGTTGCCGGGTGACGCACACCGTG
GAAACGGATGAAGGCACGAACCCAGTGGACATAAGCCTGTTCGGTTCGTAAGCTGTAATGCAAGTAGCGT
ATGCGCTCACGCAACTGGTCCAGAACCTTGACCGAACGCAGCGGTGGTAACGGCGCAGTGGCGGTTTTCA
TGGCTTGTTATGACTGTTTTTTTGGGGTACAGTCTATGCCTCGGGCATCCAAGCAGCAAGCGCGTTACGC
CGTGGGTCGATGTTTGATGTTATGGAGCAGCAACGATGTTACGCAGCAGGGCAGTCGCCCTAAAACAAAG
TTAAACATTATGAGGGAAGCGGTGATCGCCGAAGTATCGACTCAACTATCAGAGGTAGTTGGCGTCATCG
AGCGCCATCTCGAACCGACGTTGCTGGCCGTACATTTGTACGGCTCCGCAGTGGATGGCGGCCTGAAGCC
ACACAGTGATATTGATTTGCTGGTTACGGTGACCGTAAGGCTTGATGAAACAACGCGGCGAGCTTTGATC
AACGACCTTTTGGAAACTTCGGCTTCCCCTGGAGAGAGCGAGATTCTCCGCGCTGTAGAAGTCACCATTG
TTGTGCACGACGACATCATTCCGTGGCGTTATCCAGCTAAGCGCGAACTGCAATTTGGAGAATGGCAGCG
CAATGACATTCTTGCAGGTATCTTCGAGCCAGCCACGATCGACATTGATCTGGCTATCTTGCTGACAAAA
GCAAGAGAACATAGCGTTGCCTTGGTAGGTCCAGCGGCGGAGGAACTCTTTGATCCGGTTCCTGAACAGG
ATCTATTTGAGGCGCTAAATGAAACCTTAACGCTATGGAACTCGCCGCCCGACTGGGCTGGCGATGAGCG
AAATGTAGTGCTTACGTTGTCCCGCATTTGGTACAGCGCAGTAACCGGCAAAATCGCGCCGAAGGATGTC
GCTGCCGACTGGGCAATGGAGCGCCTGCCGGCCCAGTATCAGCCCGTCATACTTGAAGCTAGACAGGCTT
ATCTTGGACAAGAAGAAGATCGCTTGGCCTCGCGCGCAGATCAGTTGGAAGAATTTGTCCACTACGTGAA
AGGCGAGATCACCAAGGTAGTCGGCAAATAACCCTCGAGCCACCCATGACCAAAATCCCTTAACGTGAGT
TACGCGTCGTTCCACTGAGCGTCAGACCCCGTAGAAAAGATCAAAGGATCTTCTTGAGATCCTTTTTTTC
TGCGCGTAATCTGCTGCTTGCAAACAAAAAAACCACCGCTACCAGCGGTGGTTTGTTTGCCGGATCAAGA
GCTACCAACTCTTTTTCCGAAGGTAACTGGCTTCAGCAGAGCGCAGATACCAAATACTGTCCTTCTAGTG
TAGCCGTAGTTAGGCCACCACTTCAAGAACTCTGTAGCACCGCCTACATACCTCGCTCTGCTAATCCTGT
TACCAGTGGCTGCTGCCAGTGGCGATAAGTCGTGTCTTACCGGGTTGGACTCAAGACGATAGTTACCGGA
TAAGGCGCAGCGGTCGGGCTGAACGGGGGGTTCGTGCACACAGCCCAGCTTGGAGCGAACGACCTACACC
GAACTGAGATACCTACAGCGTGAGCATTGAGAAAGCGCCACGCTTCCCGAAGGGAGAAAGGCGGACAGGT
ATCCGGTAAGCGGCAGGGTCGGAACAGGAGAGCGCACGAGGGAGCTTCCAGGGGGAAACGCCTGGTATCT
TTATAGTCCTGTCGGGTTTCGCCACCTCTGACTTGAGCGTCGATTTTTGTGATGCTCGTCAGGGGGGCGG
AGCCTATGGAAAAACGCCAGCAACGCGGCCTTTTTACGGTTCCTGGCCTTTTGCTGGCCTTTTGCTCACA
TGTTCTTTCCTGCGTTATCCCCTGATTCTGTGGATAACCGTATTACCGCCTTTGAGTGAGCTGATACCGC
TCGCCGCAGCCGAACGACCGAGCGCAGCGAGTCAGTGAGCGAGGAAGCGGAAGAGCGCCCAATACGCAAA
CCGCCTCTCCCCGCGCGTTGGCCGATTCATTAATGCAGCTGGCACGACAGGTTTCCCGACTGGAAAGCGG
GCAGTGAGCGCAACGCAATTAATACGCGTACCGCTAGCCAGGAAGAGTTTGTAGAAACGCAAAAAGGCCA
TCCGTCAGGATGGCCTTCTGCTTAGTTTGATGCCTGGCAGTTTATGGCGGGCGTCCTGCCCGCCACCCTC
CGGGCCGTTGCTTCACAACGTTCAAATCCGCTCCCGGCGGATTTGTCCTACTCAGGAGAGCGTTCACCGA
CAAACAACAGATAAAACGAAAGGCCCAGTCTTCCGACTGAGCCTTTCGTTTTATTTGATGCCTGGCAGTT
CCCTACTCTCGCGTTAACGCTAGCATGGATGTTTTCCCAGTCACGACGTTGTAAAACGACGGCCAGTCTT
AAG
