>Addgene plasmid #63227 | pFusX1-9 | addgene partial sequence | sequence record 111090 | pCR8_R1 5'-cgaaccgaacaggcttatgt-3'
CGTCACCCGGCAACCTTGGGTAGCAGCGAAGTCGAGGCATTTCTGTCCTGGCTGGTCTAGACGTCTCGTC
AGGCCATGGTCCTGGCACAGCACCGGCAACAGCCGCTGCACCGTTTCGAGCGCTTGCTTGCCGCCAATGT
TGCTGGCGATAGCCACCACTTGGTCCGGGGTCAGGCCATGGTCCTGGCACAGCACCGGCAACAGCCGCTG
CACCGTTTCGAGCGCTTGCTTGCCGCCATTGTTGCTGGCGATAGCCACCACTTGGTCCGGGGTCAGGCCA
TGGTCCTGGCACAGCACCGGCAACAGCCGCTGCACCGTTTCGAGCGCTTGCTTGCCGCCAATGTTGCTGG
CGATAGCCACCACTTGGTCCGGGGTCAGGTTCAGGGGGAGACGCTTAAGACTGGCCGTCGTTTTACAACG
TCGTGACTGGGAAAACATCCATGCTAGCGTTAACGCGAGAGTAGGGAACTGCCAGGCATCAAATAAAACG
AAAGGCTCAGTCGGAAGACTGGGCCTTTCGTTTTATCTGTTGTTTGTCGGTGAACGCTCTCCTGAGTAGG
ACAAATCCGCCGGGAGCGGATTTGAACGTTGTGAAGCAACGGCCCGGAAGGGGT
