[The description below was written by a language model from this plasmid's Addgene catalogue record.]
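Description:
pFusX1-9 is a library component plasmid of the FusX TALE assembly system, a one-step method for building custom TAL effector arrays for genome engineering. It is built on the FusX1 backbone (about 3 kb without insert), is classified as a TALEN-type vector, and is a bacterial propagation plasmid rather than an expression construct. It is maintained at high copy in E. coli under spectinomycin selection. The record provides no feature table, so the origin of replication and other backbone elements are not stated, although the listed sequencing primers are of the pCR8 type.

The synthetic insert is a pre-assembled trimer of TALE repeats carrying the repeat-variable diresidues NI, NN and NI. Under the standard TALE code (NI recognising adenine, NN recognising guanine) this corresponds to the DNA triplet AGA, which matches the alternative name X1_AGA. The trimer occupies RVD positions 1 to 3 of the final array, so this plasmid supplies the first three repeats of a TALE designed against a target beginning with that triplet. The repeats were cloned in through BsaI sites that were destroyed in the process, consistent with Golden Gate-style assembly using type IIS enzymes, which cut outside their recognition sequence and permit seamless, ordered ligation.

In use, a researcher would choose this plasmid from the set of position 1 to 3 trimer clones and combine it with the corresponding modules for later positions and a receiver vector to build a full-length TALEN or other TALE fusion. The record does not describe the release sites or the receiving vectors.
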