Addgene plasmid #63227: pFusX1-9
Purpose: Encodes RVD positions 1-3 in TALEN assembly
Depositing lab: Stephen Ekker. Depositing organization: Mayo Foundation for Medical Education and Research. Publication: FusX: A rapid one-step TALE assembly system for genome science. Ma AC, McNulty MS, Tanya PL, Jarryd CM, Martinez-Galvez G, Argue DP, Lee HB, Urban MD, Bullard CE, Blackburn PR, Man TK, Clark KJ, Ekker SC. Hum Gene Ther. 2016 Jun;27(6):451-63. doi: 10.1089/hum.2015.172 PubMed 26854857.
Backbone
  Vector backbone: FusX1
  Backbone size w/o insert (bp): 3013
  Vector type: TALEN
Growth in bacteria
  Bacterial resistance: Spectinomycin, 50 μg/mL
  Growth temperature: 37°C
  Growth strain: DH5alpha
  Copy number: High Copy
Gene/Insert
  Gene/Insert name: NI NN NI (alt name: X1_AGA)
  Species: Synthetic
  Mutation: none
  Cloning method: Restriction Enzyme; 5′ cloning site BsaI (destroyed during cloning); 3′ cloning site BsaI (destroyed during cloning)
  Sequencing primers: 5′ pCR8_F1; 3′ pCR8_R1
Terms and licenses: Academic/Nonprofit Terms; Industry Terms: Not Available to Industry
How to cite: pFusX1-9 was a gift from Stephen Ekker (Addgene plasmid # 63227 ; http://n2t.net/addgene:63227 ; RRID:Addgene_63227)
